Addgene plasmid #31986: pcDNA3.1(+) Flag-His-ATM kd
Depositing lab: Michael Kastan. Depositing organization: Johns Hopkins University and School of Medicine. Publication: Activation of the ATM kinase by ionizing radiation and phosphorylation of p53. Canman CE, Lim DS, Cimprich KA, Taya Y, Tamai K, Sakaguchi K, Appella E, Kastan MB, Siliciano JD. Science. 1998 Sep 11;281(5383):1677-9. 10.1126/science.281.5383.1677 PubMed 9733515.
Backbone
  Vector backbone: pcDNA3.1
  Backbone manufacturer: Invitrogen
  Backbone size w/o insert (bp): 5428
  Vector type: Mammalian Expression
  Selectable markers: Neomycin (select with G418)
Growth in bacteria
  Bacterial resistance: Ampicillin, 100 μg/mL
  Growth temperature: 30°C
  Growth strain: Stbl2
  Growth instructions: After transformation, grow for 2 days at 30 degrees. Ignore colonies that grow after 1 day. Let grow for a full 2 days. See protocol -Transformation of the ATM Plasmid
  Copy number: Unknown
Gene/Insert
  Gene/Insert name: ATM kd (alt names: ATI; ATA; ATDC)
  Species: H. sapiens (human)
  Insert size (bp): 9171
  Mutation: 3'UTRf 9 nucl/D2870A N2875k. catalytically inactive.
  GenBank ID: NP_000042.3
  Entrez Gene: ATM (a.k.a. AT1, ATA, ATC, ATD, ATDC, ATE, TEL1, TELO1)
  Tag / fusion protein: Flag (N terminal on backbone); His (N terminal on backbone)
  Cloning method: Restriction Enzyme; 5′ cloning site XhoI-SalI ligation (destroyed during cloning); 3′ cloning site XhoI (not destroyed)
  Sequencing primers: 5′ T7
Resource information
  A portion of this plasmid was derived from a plasmid made by: ATM cDNA generated by Dr's Yael Ziv and Yossi Shiloh and with this cDNA Dr. Dae Sik Lim/laboratory of Michael Kastan sub-cloned it
Terms and licenses: Academic/Nonprofit Terms; Industry Terms: Not Available to Industry
Depositor comments: Do not send out as a spot on paper, send out in liquid form.
How to cite: pcDNA3.1(+) Flag-His-ATM kd was a gift from Michael Kastan (Addgene plasmid # 31986 ; http://n2t.net/addgene:31986 ; RRID:Addgene_31986)
