[The description below was written by a language model from this plasmid's Addgene catalogue record and pLannotate feature annotations shown in this document.]
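Description:
pcDNA3.1(+) Flag-His-ATM kd is a mammalian expression plasmid built on the Invitrogen pcDNA3.1 backbone. It carries the full-length human ATM cDNA in a kinase-dead form. The sequenced record is about 14.7 kb, and the ATM open reading frame accounts for roughly 9.2 kb of that. The insert carries the substitutions D2870A and N2875K, which the record describes as making the protein catalytically inactive. The record also has a terse note that appears to indicate a very short stretch of 3' UTR was retained.

Transcription is driven by the CMV immediate-early enhancer and promoter and terminated by the bovine growth hormone polyadenylation signal. A T7 promoter lies upstream of the insert and an SP6 promoter lies downstream in reverse orientation. N-terminal Flag and His tags are supplied from the vector side. In the feature table, the short annotation just upstream of ATM labelled as a composite-tag fragment probably reflects the 6xHis stretch, and the Flag epitope is not annotated separately. Other small fragment calls, such as the HIV-1 LTR, ble and lacI fragments, are likely incidental similarity matches rather than functional elements.

For propagation in E. coli, the plasmid has a high-copy ColE1/pUC-type origin and an ampicillin resistance gene with its own promoter, plus an f1 origin. An SV40 early promoter drives the neomycin phosphotransferase gene with an SV40 poly(A) signal, which allows G418 selection of transfected mammalian cells. The record indicates that the large insert requires a recombination-deficient bacterial strain for stable maintenance.

ATM is a serine/threonine kinase that signals DNA double-strand breaks. This tagged inactive version therefore typically serves as a negative control alongside wild-type ATM in immunoprecipitation kinase assays and in studies of radiation-induced signalling such as p53 phosphorylation.
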