Features (pLannotate 1.2.2; 22 found; start..end, strand, type, name):
     28..80      -  misc_feature   bom (fragment): basis of mobility region from pBR322
    235..614     +  enhancer       CMV enhancer: human cytomegalovirus immediate early enhancer
    615..818     +  promoter       CMV promoter: human cytomegalovirus (CMV) immediate early promoter
    814..847     +  LTR            5' LTR (truncated) (fragment): truncated 5' long terminal repeat (LTR) from HIV-1
    863..881     +  promoter       T7 promoter: promoter for bacteriophage T7 RNA polymerase
   1009..1028    +  CDS            capTEV™ (fragment): composite tag for in vivo biotinylation, TEV protease cleavage, and 6xHis tagging
   1029..10196   +  CDS            ATM: ATM_HUMAN - Experimental evidence at protein level: Swiss-Prot protein existence level 1. Serine/threonine protein kinase which activates checkpoint signaling upon double strand breaks (DSBs), apoptosis and genotoxic stresses such as ionizing ultraviolet A light (UVA), thereby acting as a DNA damage sensor. Recognizes the substrate consensus sequence [ST]- Q. Phosphorylates 'Ser-139' of histone variant H2AX at double strand breaks (DSBs), thereby regulating DNA damage response mechanism. Also plays a role in pre-B cell allelic exclusion, a process leading to expression of a single immunoglobul
  10236..10254   -  promoter       SP6 promoter: promoter for bacteriophage SP6 RNA polymerase
  10280..10504   +  polyA_signal   bGH poly(A) signal: bovine growth hormone polyadenylation signal
  10508..10529   +  promoter       SV40 promoter (fragment): SV40 enhancer and early promoter
  10550..10978   +  rep_origin     f1 ori (sequence partly withheld): f1 bacteriophage origin of replication; arrow indicates direction of (+) strand synthesis
  10992..11321   +  promoter       SV40 promoter: SV40 enhancer and early promoter
  11388..12179   +  CDS            neo: KKA2_KLEPN - Also known as kan, nptII. Experimental evidence at protein level: Swiss-Prot protein existence level 1. Resistance to kanamycin, neomycin, paromomycin, ribostamycin, butirosin and gentamicin B. From Klebsiella pneumoniae.
  12203..12361   +  CDS            ble (fragment): BLE_KLEPN - Experimental evidence at protein level: Swiss-Prot protein existence level 1. Binding protein with a strong affinity to the bleomycin family of antibiotics. Binds to CL990; an antimitotic-antibiotic compound. From Klebsiella pneumoniae.
  12356..12477   +  polyA_signal   SV40 poly(A) signal: SV40 polyadenylation signal
  12548..12570   -  protein_bind   lac operator (fragment): The lac repressor binds to the lac operator to inhibit transcription in E. coli. This inhibition can be relieved by adding lactose or isopropyl-β-D-thiogalactopyranoside (IPTG). lac repressor encoded by lacI
  12574..12604   -  promoter       lac promoter: promoter for the E. coli lac operon
  12619..12640   -  protein_bind   CAP binding site: CAP binding activates transcription in the presence of cAMP. E. coli catabolite activator protein
  12653..12745   -  CDS            lacI (fragment): lac repressor; lacI; The lac repressor binds to the lac operator to inhibit transcription in E. coli. This inhibition can be relieved by adding lactose or isopropyl-β-D-thiogalactopyranoside (IPTG).
  12928..13516   -  rep_origin     ori: high-copy-number ColE1/pMB1/pBR322/pUC origin of replication
  13687..14547   -  CDS            AmpR: β-lactamase; bla; confers resistance to ampicillin, carbenicillin, and related antibiotics
  14548..14652   -  promoter       AmpR promoter: bla
>Addgene plasmid #31986 | pcDNA3.1(+) Flag-His-ATM kd | addgene full sequence | sequence record 244691 | Addgene NGS Result
GACGGATCGGGAGATCTCCCGATCCCCTATGGTGCACTCTCAGTACAATCTGCTCTGATGCCGCATAGTT
AAGCCAGTATCTGCTCCCTGCTTGTGTGTTGGAGGTCGCTGAGTAGTGCGCGAGCAAAATTTAAGCTACA
ACAAGGCAAGGCTTGACCGACAATTGCATGAAGAATCTGCTTAGGGTTAGGCGTTTTGCGCTGCTTCGCG
ATGTACGGGCCAGATATACGCGTTGACATTGATTATTGACTAGTTATTAATAGTAATCAATTACGGGGTC
ATTAGTTCATAGCCCATATATGGAGTTCCGCGTTACATAACTTACGGTAAATGGCCCGCCTGGCTGACCG
CCCAACGACCCCCGCCCATTGACGTCAATAATGACGTATGTTCCCATAGTAACGCCAATAGGGACTTTCC
ATTGACGTCAATGGGTGGAGTATTTACGGTAAACTGCCCACTTGGCAGTACATCAAGTGTATCATATGCC
AAGTACGCCCCCTATTGACGTCAATGACGGTAAATGGCCCGCCTGGCATTATGCCCAGTACATGACCTTA
TGGGACTTTCCTACTTGGCAGTACATCTACGTATTAGTCATCGCTATTACCATGGTGATGCGGTTTTGGC
AGTACATCAATGGGCGTGGATAGCGGTTTGACTCACGGGGATTTCCAAGTCTCCACCCCATTGACGTCAA
TGGGAGTTTGTTTTGGCACCAAAATCAACGGGACTTTCCAAAATGTCGTAACAACTCCGCCCCATTGACG
CAAATGGGCGGTAGGCGTGTACGGTGGGAGGTCTATATAAGCAGAGCTCTCTGGCTAACTAGAGAACCCA
CTGCTTACTGGCTTATCGAAATTAATACGACTCACTATAGGGAGACCCAAGCTTGGTACCGAGCTCGGAT
CCACTAGTAACGGCCGCCAGTGTGCTGGAATTCTGCAGATATCCATCACACTGGCGGCCGCTCGACCACC
ATGGACTACAAGGACGATGACGACAAGATGCATCATCATCATCATCATATGAGTCTAGTACTTAATGATC
TGCTTATCTGCTGCCGTCAACTAGAACATGATAGAGCTACAGAACGAAAGAAAGAAGTTGAGAAATTTAA
GCGCCTGATTCGAGATCCTGAAACAATTAAACATCTAGATCGGCATTCAGATTCCAAACAAGGAAAATAT
TTGAATTGGGATGCTGTTTTTAGATTTTTACAGAAATATATTCAGAAAGAAACAGAATGTCTGAGAATAG
CAAAACCAAATGTATCAGCCTCAACACAAGCCTCCAGGCAGAAAAAGATGCAGGAAATCAGTAGTTTGGT
CAAATACTTCATCAAATGTGCAAACAGAAGAGCACCTAGGCTAAAATGTCAAGAACTCTTAAATTATATC
ATGGATACAGTGAAAGATTCATCTAATGGTGCTATTTACGGAGCTGATTGTAGCAACATACTACTCAAAG
ACATTCTTTCTGTGAGAAAATACTGGTGTGAAATATCTCAGCAACAGTGGTTAGAATTGTTCTCTGTGTA
CTTCAGGCTCTATCTGAAACCTTCACAAGATGTTCATAGAGTTTTAGTGGCTAGAATAATTCATGCTGTT
ACCAAAGGATGCTGTTCTCAGACTGACGGATTAAATTCCAAATTTTTGGACTTTTTTTCCAAGGCTATTC
AGTGTGCGAGACAAGAAAAGAGCTCTTCAGGTCTAAATCATATCTTAGCAGCTCTTACTATCTTCCTCAA
GACTTTGGCTGTCAACTTTCGAATTCGAGTGTGTGAATTAGGAGATGAAATTCTTCCCACTTTGCTTTAT
ATTTGGACTCAACATAGGCTTAATGATTCTTTAAAAGAAGTCATTATTGAATTATTTCAACTGCAAATTT
ATATCCATCATCCGAAAGGAGCCAAAACCCAAGAAAAAGGTGCTTATGAATCAACAAAATGGAGAAGTAT
TTTATACAACTTATATGATCTGCTAGTGAATGAGATAAGTCATATAGGAAGTAGAGGAAAGTATTCTTCA
GGATTTCGTAATATTGCCGTCAAAGAAAATTTGATTGAATTGATGGCAGATATCTGTCACCAGGTTTTTA
ATGAAGATACCAGATCCTTGGAGATTTCTCAATCTTACACTACTACACAAAGAGAATCTAGTGATTACAG
TGTCCCTTGCAAAAGGAAGAAAATAGAACTAGGCTGGGAAGTAATAAAAGATCACCTTCAGAAGTCACAG
AATGATTTTGATCTTGTGCCTTGGCTACAGATTGCAACCCAATTAATATCAAAGTATCCTGCAAGTTTAC
CTAACTGTGAGCTGTCTCCATTACTGATGATACTATCTCAGCTTCTACCCCAACAGCGACATGGGGAACG
TACACCATATGTGTTACGATGCCTTACGGAAGTTGCATTGTGTCAAGACAAGAGGTCAAACCTAGAAAGC
TCACAAAAGTCAGATTTATTAAAACTCTGGAATAAAATTTGGTGTATTACCTTTCGTGGTATAAGTTCTG
AGCAAATACAAGCTGAAAACTTTGGCTTACTTGGAGCCATAATTCAGGGTAGTTTAGTTGAGGTTGACAG
AGAATTCTGGAAGTTATTTACTGGGTCAGCCTGCAGACCTTCATGTCCTGCAGTATGCTGTTTGACTTTG
GCACTGACCACCAGTATAGTTCCAGGAACGGTAAAAATGGGAATAGAGCAAAATATGTGTGAAGTAAATA
GAAGCTTTTCTTTAAAGGAATCAATAATGAAATGGCTCTTATTCTATCAGTTAGAGGGTGACTTAGAAAA
TAGCACAGAAGTGCCTCCAATTCTTCACAGTAATTTTCCTCATCTTGTACTGGAGAAAATTCTTGTGAGT
CTCACTATGAAAAACTGTAAAGCTGCAATGAATTTTTTCCAAAGCGTGCCAGAGTGTGAACACCACCAAA
AAGATAAAGAAGAACTTTCATTCTCAGAAGTAGAAGAACTATTTCTTCAGACAACTTTTGACAAGATGGA
CTTTTTAACCATTGTGAGAGAATGTGGTATAGAAAAGCACCAGTCCAGTATTGGCTTCTCTGTCCACCAG
AATCTCAAGGAATCACTGGATCGCTGTCTTCTGGGATTATCAGAACAGCTTCTGAATAATTACTCATCTG
AGATTACAAATTCAGAAACTCTTGTCCGGTGTTCACGTCTTTTGGTGGGTGTCCTTGGCTGCTACTGTTA
CATGGGTGTAATAGCTGAAGAGGAAGCATATAAGTCAGAATTATTCCAGAAAGCCAAGTCTCTAATGCAA
TGTGCAGGAGAAAGTATCACTCTGTTTAAAAATAAGACAAATGAGGAATTCAGAATTGGTTCCTTGAGAA
ATATGATGCAGCTATGTACACGTTGCTTGAGCAACTGTACCAAGAAGAGTCCAAATAAGATTGCATCTGG
CTTTTTCCTGCGATTGTTAACATCAAAGCTAATGAATGACATTGCAGATATTTGTAAAAGTTTAGCATCC
TTCATCAAAAAGCCATTTGACCGTGGAGAAGTAGAATCAATGGAAGATGATACTAATGGAAATCTAATGG
AGGTGGAGGATCAGTCATCCATGAATCTATTTAACGATTACCCTGATAGTAGTGTTAGTGATGCAAACGA
ACCTGGAGAGAGCCAAAGTACCATAGGTGCCATTAATCCTTTAGCTGAAGAATATCTGTCAAAGCAAGAT
CTACTTTTCTTAGACATGCTCAAGTTCTTGTGTTTGTGTGTAACTACTGCTCAGACCAATACTGTGTCCT
TTAGGGCAGCTGATATTCGGAGGAAATTGTTAATGTTAATTGATTCTAGCACGCTAGAACCTACCAAATC
CCTCCACCTGCATATGTATCTAATGCTTTTAAAGGAGCTTCCTGGAGAAGAGTACCCCTTGCCAATGGAA
GATGTTCTTGAACTTCTGAAACCACTATCCAATGTGTGTTCTTTGTATCGTCGTGACCAAGATGTTTGTA
AAACTATTTTAAACCATGTCCTTCATGTAGTGAAAAACCTAGGTCAAAGCAATATGGACTCTGAGAACAC
AAGGGATGCTCAAGGACAGTTTCTAACAGTAATTGGAGCATTTTGGCATCTAACAAAGGAGAGGAAATAT
ATATTCTCTGTAAGAATGGCCCTAGTAAATTGCCTTAAAACTTTGCTTGAGGCTGATCCTTATTCAAAAT
GGGCCATTCTTAATGTAATGGGAAAAGACTTTCCTGTAAATGAAGTATTTACACAATTTCTTGCTGACAA
TCATCACCAAGTTCGCATGTTGGCTGCAGAGTCAATCAATAGATTGTTCCAGGACACGAAGGGAGATTCT
TCCAGGTTACTGAAAGCACTTCCTTTGAAGCTTCAGCAAACAGCTTTTGAAAATGCATACTTGAAAGCTC
AGGAAGGAATGAGAGAAATGTCCCATAGTGCTGAGAACCCTGAAACTTTGGATGAAATTTATAATAGAAA
ATCTGTTTTACTGACGTTGATAGCTGTGGTTTTATCCTGTAGCCCTATCTGCGAAAAACAGGCTTTGTTT
GCCCTGTGTAAATCTGTGAAAGAGAATGGATTAGAACCTCACCTTGTGAAAAAGGTTTTAGAGAAAGTTT
CTGAAACTTTTGGATATAGACGTTTAGAAGACTTTATGGCATCTCATTTAGATTATCTGGTTTTGGAATG
GCTAAATCTTCAAGATACTGAATACAACTTATCTTCTTTTCCTTTTATTTTATTAAACTACACAAATATT
GAGGATTTCTATAGATCTTGTTATAAGGTTTTGATTCCACATCTGGTGATTAGAAGTCATTTTGATGAGG
TGAAGTCCATTGCTAATCAGATTCAAGAGGACTGGAAAAGTCTTCTAACAGACTGCTTTCCAAAGATTCT
TGTAAATATTCTTCCTTATTTTGCCTATGAGGGTACCAGAGACAGTGGGATGGCACAGCAAAGAGAGACT
GCTACCAAGGTCTATGATATGCTTAAAAGTGAAAACTTATTGGGAAAACAGATTGATCACTTATTCATTA
GTAATTTACCAGAGATTGTGGTGGAGTTATTGATGACGTTACATGAGCCAGCAAATTCTAGTGCCAGTCA
GAGCACTGACCTCTGTGACTTTTCAGGGGATTTGGATCCTGCTCCTAATCCACCTCATTTTCCATCGCAT
GTGATTAAAGCAACATTTGCCTATATCAGCAATTGTCATAAAACCAAGTTAAAAAGCATTTTAGAAATTC
TTTCCAAAAGCCCTGATTCCTATCAGAAAATTCTTCTTGCCATATGTGAGCAAGCAGCTGAAACAAATAA
TGTTTATAAGAAGCACAGAATTCTTAAAATATATCACCTGTTTGTTAGTTTATTACTGAAAGATATAAAA
AGTGGCTTAGGAGGAGCTTGGGCCTTTGTTCTTCGAGACGTTATTTATACTTTGATTCACTATATCAACC
AAAGGCCTTCTTGTATCATGGATGTGTCATTACGTAGCTTCTCCCTTTGTTGTGACTTATTAAGTCAGGT
TTGCCAGACAGCCGTGACTTACTGTAAGGATGCTCTAGAAAACCATCTTCATGTTATTGTTGGTACACTT
ATACCCCTTGTGTATGAGCAGGTGGAGGTTCAGAAACAGGTATTGGACTTGTTGAAATACTTAGTGATAG
ATAACAAGGATAATGAAAACCTCTATATCACGATTAAGCTTTTAGATCCTTTTCCTGACCATGTTGTTTT
TAAGGATTTGCGTATTACTCAGCAAAAAATCAAATACAGTAGAGGACCCTTTTCACTCTTGGAGGAAATT
AACCATTTTCTCTCAGTAAGTGTTTATGATGCACTTCCATTGACAAGACTTGAAGGACTAAAGGATCTTC
GAAGACAACTGGAACTACATAAAGATCAGATGGTGGACATTATGAGAGCTTCTCAGGATAATCCGCAAGA
TGGGATTATGGTGAAACTAGTTGTCAATTTGTTGCAGTTATCCAAGATGGCAATAAACCACACTGGTGAA
AAAGAAGTTCTAGAGGCTGTTGGAAGCTGCTTGGGAGAAGTGGGTCCTATAGATTTCTCTACCATAGCTA
TACAACATAGTAAAGATGCATCTTATACCAAGGCCCTTAAGTTATTTGAAGATAAAGAACTTCAGTGGAC
CTTCATAATGCTGACCTACCTGAATAACACACTGGTAGAAGATTGTGTCAAAGTTCGATCAGCAGCTGTT
ACCTGTTTGAAAAACATTTTAGCCACAAAGACTGGACATAGTTTCTGGGAGATTTATAAGATGACAACAG
ATCCAATGCTGGCCTATCTACAGCCTTTTAGAACATCAAGAAAAAAGTTTTTAGAAGTACCCAGATTTGA
CAAAGAAAACCCTTTTGAAGGCCTGGATGATATAAATCTGTGGATTCCTCTAAGTGAAAATCATGACATT
TGGATAAAGACACTGACTTGTGCTTTTTTGGACAGTGGAGGCACAAAATGTGAAATTCTTCAATTATTAA
AGCCAATGTGTGAAGTGAAAACTGACTTTTGTCAGACTGTACTTCCATACTTGATTCATGATATTTTACT
CCAAGATACAAATGAATCATGGAGAAATCTGCTTTCTACACATGTTCAGGGATTTTTCACCAGCTGTCTT
CGACACTTCTCGCAAACGAGCCGATCCACAACCCCTGCAAACTTGGATTCAGAGTCAGAGCACTTTTTCC
GATGCTGTTTGGATAAAAAATCACAAAGAACAATGCTTGCTGTTGTGGACTACATGAGAAGACAAAAGAG
ACCTTCTTCAGGAACAATTTTTAATGATGCTTTCTGGCTGGATTTAAATTATCTAGAAGTTGCCAAGGTA
GCTCAGTCTTGTGCTGCTCACTTTACAGCTTTACTCTATGCAGAAATCTATGCAGATAAGAAAAGTATGG
ATGATCAAGAGAAAAGAAGTCTTGCATTTGAAGAAGGAAGCCAGAGTACAACTATTTCTAGCTTGAGTGA
AAAAAGTAAAGAAGAAACTGGAATAAGTTTACAGGATCTTCTCTTAGAAATCTACAGAAGTATAGGGGAG
CCAGATAGTTTGTATGGCTGTGGTGGAGGGAAGATGTTACAACCCATTACTAGACTACGAACATATGAAC
ACGAAGCAATGTGGGGCAAAGCCCTAGTAACATATGACCTCGAAACAGCAATCCCCTCATCAACACGCCA
GGCAGGAATCATTCAGGCCTTGCAGAATTTGGGACTCTGCCATATTCTTTCCGTCTATTTAAAAGGATTG
GATTATGAAAATAAAGACTGGTGTCCTGAACTAGAAGAACTTCATTACCAAGCAGCATGGAGGAATATGC
AGTGGGACCATTGCACTTCCGTCAGCAAAGAAGTAGAAGGAACCAGTTACCATGAATCATTGTACAATGC
TCTACAATCTCTAAGAGACAGAGAATTCTCTACATTTTATGAAAGTCTCAAATATGCCAGAGTAAAAGAA
GTGGAAGAGATGTGTAAGCGCAGCCTTGAGTCTGTGTATTCGCTCTATCCCACACTTAGCAGGTTGCAGG
CCATTGGAGAGCTGGAAAGCATTGGGGAGCTTTTCTCAAGATCAGTCACACATAGACAACTCTCTGAAGT
ATATATTAAGTGGCAGAAACACTCCCAGCTTCTCAAGGACAGTGATTTTAGTTTTCAGGAGCCTATCATG
GCTCTACGCACAGTCATTTTGGAGATCCTGATGGAAAAGGAAATGGACAACTCACAAAGAGAATGTATTA
AGGACATTCTCACCAAACACCTTGTAGAACTCTCTATACTGGCCAGAACTTTCAAGAACACTCAGCTCCC
TGAAAGGGCAATATTTCAAATTAAACAGTACAATTCAGTTAGCTGTGGAGTCTCTGAGTGGCAGCTGGAA
GAAGCACAAGTATTCTGGGCAAAAAAGGAGCAGAGTCTTGCCCTGAGTATTCTCAAGCAAATGATCAAGA
AGTTGGATGCCAGCTGTGCAGCGAACAATCCCAGCCTAAAACTTACATACACAGAATGTCTGAGGGTTTG
TGGCAACTGGTTAGCAGAAACGTGCTTAGAAAATCCTGCGGTCATCATGCAGACCTATCTAGAAAAGGCA
GTAGAAGTTGCTGGAAATTATGATGGAGAAAGTAGTGATGAGCTAAGAAATGGAAAAATGAAGGCATTTC
TCTCATTAGCCCGGTTTTCAGATACTCAATACCAAAGAATTGAAAACTACATGAAATCATCGGAATTTGA
AAACAAGCAAGCTCTCCTGAAAAGAGCCAAAGAGGAAGTAGGTCTCCTTAGGGAACATAAAATTCAGACA
AACAGATACACAGTAAAGGTTCAGCGAGAGCTGGAGTTGGATGAATTAGCCCTGCGTGCACTGAAAGAGG
ATCGTAAACGCTTCTTATGTAAAGCAGTTGAAAATTATATCAACTGCTTATTAAGTGGAGAAGAACATGA
TATGTGGGTATTCCGACTTTGTTCCCTCTGGCTTGAAAATTCTGGAGTTTCTGAAGTCAATGGCATGATG
AAGAGAGACGGAATGAAGATTCCAACATATAAATTTTTGCCTCTTATGTACCAATTGGCTGCTAGAATGG
GGACCAAGATGATGGGAGGCCTAGGATTTCATGAAGTCCTCAATAATCTAATCTCTAGAATTTCAATGGA
TCACCCCCATCACACTTTGTTTATTATACTGGCCTTAGCAAATGCAAACAGAGATGAATTTCTGACTAAA
CCAGAGGTAGCCAGAAGAAGCAGAATAACTAAAAATGTGCCTAAACAAAGCTCTCAGCTTGATGAGGATC
GAACAGAGGCTGCAAATAGAATAATATGTACTATCAGAAGTAGGAGACCTCAGATGGTCAGAAGTGTTGA
GGCACTTTGTGATGCTTATATTATATTAGCAAACTTAGATGCCACTCAGTGGAAGACTCAGAGAAAAGGC
ATAAATATTCCAGCAGACCAGCCAATTACTAAACTTAAGAATTTAGAAGATGTTGTTGTCCCTACTATGG
AAATTAAGGTGGACCACACAGGAGAATATGGAAATCTGGTGACTATACAGTCATTTAAAGCAGAATTTCG
CTTAGCAGGAGGTGTAAATTTACCAAAAATAATAGATTGTGTAGGTTCCGATGGCAAGGAGAGGAGACAG
CTTGTTAAGGGCCGTGATGACCTGAGACAAGATGCTGTCATGCAACAGGTCTTCCAGATGTGTAATACAT
TACTGCAGAGAAACACGGAAACTAGGAAGAGGAAATTAACTATCTGTACTTATAAGGTGGTTCCCCTCTC
TCAGCGAAGTGGTGTTCTTGAATGGTGCACAGGAACTGTCCCCATTGGTGAATTTCTTGTTAACAATGAA
GATGGTGCTCATAAAAGATACAGGCCAAATGATTTCAGTGCCTTTCAGTGCCAAAAGAAAATGATGGAGG
TGCAAAAAAAGTCTTTTGAAGAGAAATATGAAGTCTTCATGGATGTTTGCCAAAATTTTCAACCAGTTTT
CCGTTACTTCTGCATGGAAAAATTCTTGGATCCAGCTATTTGGTTTGAGAAGCGATTGGCTTATACGCGC
AGTGTAGCTACTTCTTCTATTGTTGGTTACATACTTGGACTTGGTGCTAGACATGTACAGAAGATCTTGA
TAAATGAGCAGTCAGCAGAACTTGTACATATAGATCTAGGTGTTGCTTTTGAACAGGGCAAAATCCTTCC
TACTCCTGAGACAGTTCCTTTTAGACTCACCAGAGATATTGTGGATGGCATGGGCATTACGGGTGTTGAA
GGTGTCTTCAGAAGATGCTGTGAGAAAACCATGGAAGTGATGAGAAACTCTCAGGAAACTCTGTTAACCA
TTGTAGAGGTCCTTCTATATGATCCACTCTTTGACTGGACCATGAATCCTTTGAAAGCTTTGTATTTACA
GCAGAGGCCGGAAGATGAAACTGAGCTTCACCCTACTCTGAATGCAGATGACCAAGAATGCAAACGAAAT
CTCAGTGATATTGACCAGAGTTTCAACAAAGTAGCTGAACGTGTCTTAATGAGACTACAAGAGAAACTGA
AAGGAGTGGAAGAAGGCACTGTGCTCAGTGTTGGTGGACAAGTGAATTTGCTCATACAGCAGGCCATAGA
CCCCAAAAATCTCAGCCGACTTTTCCCAGGATGGAAAGCTTGGGTGTGATCTTCAGTACTCGAGCATGCA
TCTAGAGGGCCCTATTCTATAGTGTCACCTAAATGCTAGAGCTCGCTGATCAGCCTCGACTGTGCCTTCT
AGTTGCCAGCCATCTGTTGTTTGCCCCTCCCCCGTGCCTTCCTTGACCCTGGAAGGTGCCACTCCCACTG
TCCTTTCCTAATAAAATGAGGAAATTGCATCGCATTGTCTGAGTAGGTGTCATTCTATTCTGGGGGGTGG
GGTGGGGCAGGACAGCAAGGGGGAGGATTGGGAAGACAATAGCAGGCATGCTGGGGATGCGGTGGGCTCT
ATGGCTTCTGAGGCGGAAAGAACCAGCTGGGGCTCTAGGGGGTATCCCC
[124 nt withheld, positions 10550-10673]
C
[91 nt withheld, positions 10675-10765]
A
[49 nt withheld, positions 10767-10815]
CCTTTGACGTTGGAGTCCACGTTCTTT
[37 nt withheld, positions 10843-10879]
ACCCTATCTCGGTCTATTCTTTTGATTTATAAGGGATTTTGCCGATTTCGGCCTATTGGTTAAAAAATGA
GCTGATTTAACAAAAATTTAACGCGAATTAATTCTGTGGAATGTGTGTCAGTTAGGGTGTGGAAAGTCCC
CAGGCTCCCCAGCAGGCAGAAGTATGCAAAGCATGCATCTCAATTAGTCAGCAACCAGGTGTGGAAAGTC
CCCAGGCTCCCCAGCAGGCAGAAGTATGCAAAGCATGCATCTCAATTAGTCAGCAACCATAGTCCCGCCC
CTAACTCCGCCCATCCCGCCCCTAACTCCGCCCAGTTCCGCCCATTCTCCGCCCCATGGCTGACTAATTT
TTTTTATTTATGCAGAGGCCGAGGCCGCCTCTGCCTCTGAGCTATTCCAGAAGTAGTGAGGAGGCTTTTT
TGGAGGCCTAGGCTTTTGCAAAAAGCTCCCGGGAGCTTGTATATCCATTTTCGGATCTGATCAAGAGACA
GGATGAGGATCGTTTCGCATGATTGAACAAGATGGATTGCACGCAGGTTCTCCGGCCGCTTGGGTGGAGA
GGCTATTCGGCTATGACTGGGCACAACAGACAATCGGCTGCTCTGATGCCGCCGTGTTCCGGCTGTCAGC
GCAGGGGCGCCCGGTTCTTTTTGTCAAGACCGACCTGTCCGGTGCCCTGAATGAACTGCAGGACGAGGCA
GCGCGGCTATCGTGGCTGGCCACGACGGGCGTTCCTTGCGCAGCTGTGCTCGACGTTGTCACTGAAGCGG
GAAGGGACTGGCTGCTATTGGGCGAAGTGCCGGGGCAGGATCTCCTGTCATCTCACCTTGCTCCTGCCGA
GAAAGTATCCATCATGGCTGATGCAATGCGGCGGCTGCATACGCTTGATCCGGCTACCTGCCCATTCGAC
CACCAAGCGAAACATCGCATCGAGCGAGCACGTACTCGGATGGAAGCCGGTCTTGTCGATCAGGATGATC
TGGACGAAGAGCATCAGGGGCTCGCGCCAGCCGAACTGTTCGCCAGGCTCAAGGCGCGCATGCCCGACGG
CGAGGATCTCGTCGTGACCCATGGCGATGCCTGCTTGCCGAATATCATGGTGGAAAATGGCCGCTTTTCT
GGATTCATCGACTGTGGCCGGCTGGGTGTGGCGGACCGCTATCAGGACATAGCGTTGGCTACCCGTGATA
TTGCTGAAGAGCTTGGCGGCGAATGGGCTGACCGCTTCCTCGTGCTTTACGGTATCGCCGCTCCCGATTC
GCAGCGCATCGCCTTCTATCGCCTTCTTGACGAGTTCTTCTGAGCGGGACTCTGGGGTTCGAAATGACCG
ACCAAGCGACGCCCAACCTGCCATCACGAGATTTCGATTCCACCGCCGCCTTCTATGAAAGGTTGGGCTT
CGGAATCGTTTTCCGGGACGCCGGCTGGATGATCCTCCAGCGCGGGGATCTCATGCTGGAGTTCTTCGCC
CACCCCAACTTGTTTATTGCAGCTTATAATGGTTACAAATAAAGCAATAGCATCACAAATTTCACAAATA
AAGCATTTTTTTCACTGCATTCTAGTTGTGGTTTGTCCAAACTCATCAATGTATCTTATCATGTCTGTAT
ACCGTCGACCTCTAGCTAGAGCTTGGCGTAATCATGGTCATAGCTGTTTCCTGTGTGAAATTGTTATCCG
CTCACAATTCCACACAACATACGAGCCGGAAGCATAAAGTGTAAAGCCTGGGGTGCCTAATGAGTGAGCT
AACTCACATTAATTGCGTTGCGCTCACTGCCCGCTTTCCAGTCGGGAAACCTGTCGTGCCAGCTGCATTA
ATGAATCGGCCAACGCGCGGGGAGAGGCGGTTTGCGTATTGGGCGCTCTTCCGCTTCCTCGCTCACTGAC
TCGCTGCGCTCGGTCGTTCGGCTGCGGCGAGCGGTATCAGCTCACTCAAAGGCGGTAATACGGTTATCCA
CAGAATCAGGGGATAACGCAGGAAAGAACATGTGAGCAAAAGGCCAGCAAAAGGCCAGGAACCGTAAAAA
GGCCGCGTTGCTGGCGTTTTTCCATAGGCTCCGCCCCCCTGACGAGCATCACAAAAATCGACGCTCAAGT
CAGAGGTGGCGAAACCCGACAGGACTATAAAGATACCAGGCGTTTCCCCCTGGAAGCTCCCTCGTGCGCT
CTCCTGTTCCGACCCTGCCGCTTACCGGATACCTGTCCGCCTTTCTCCCTTCGGGAAGCGTGGCGCTTTC
TCATAGCTCACGCTGTAGGTATCTCAGTTCGGTGTAGGTCGTTCGCTCCAAGCTGGGCTGTGTGCACGAA
CCCCCCGTTCAGCCCGACCGCTGCGCCTTATCCGGTAACTATCGTCTTGAGTCCAACCCGGTAAGACACG
ACTTATCGCCACTGGCAGCAGCCACTGGTAACAGGATTAGCAGAGCGAGGTATGTAGGCGGTGCTACAGA
GTTCTTGAAGTGGTGGCCTAACTACGGCTACACTAGAAGAACAGTATTTGGTATCTGCGCTCTGCTGAAG
CCAGTTACCTTCGGAAAAAGAGTTGGTAGCTCTTGATCCGGCAAACAAACCACCGCTGGTAGCGGTGGTT
TTTTTGTTTGCAAGCAGCAGATTACGCGCAGAAAAAAAGGATCTCAAGAAGATCCTTTGATCTTTTCTAC
GGGGTCTGACGCTCAGTGGAACGAAAACTCACGTTAAGGGATTTTGGTCATGAGATTATCAAAAAGGATC
TTCACCTAGATCCTTTTAAATTAAAAATGAAGTTTTAAATCAATCTAAAGTATATATGAGTAAACTTGGT
CTGACAGTTACCAATGCTTAATCAGTGAGGCACCTATCTCAGCGATCTGTCTATTTCGTTCATCCATAGT
TGCCTGACTCCCCGTCGTGTAGATAACTACGATACGGGAGGGCTTACCATCTGGCCCCAGTGCTGCAATG
ATACCGCGAGACCCACGCTCACCGGCTCCAGATTTATCAGCAATAAACCAGCCAGCCGGAAGGGCCGAGC
GCAGAAGTGGTCCTGCAACTTTATCCGCCTCCATCCAGTCTATTAATTGTTGCCGGGAAGCTAGAGTAAG
TAGTTCGCCAGTTAATAGTTTGCGCAACGTTGTTGCCATTGCTACAGGCATCGTGGTGTCACGCTCGTCG
TTTGGTATGGCTTCATTCAGCTCCGGTTCCCAACGATCAAGGCGAGTTACATGATCCCCCATGTTGTGCA
AAAAAGCGGTTAGCTCCTTCGGTCCTCCGATCGTTGTCAGAAGTAAGTTGGCCGCAGTGTTATCACTCAT
GGTTATGGCAGCACTGCATAATTCTCTTACTGTCATGCCATCCGTAAGATGCTTTTCTGTGACTGGTGAG
TACTCAACCAAGTCATTCTGAGAATAGTGTATGCGGCGACCGAGTTGCTCTTGCCCGGCGTCAATACGGG
ATAATACCGCGCCACATAGCAGAACTTTAAAAGTGCTCATCATTGGAAAACGTTCTTCGGGGCGAAAACT
CTCAAGGATCTTACCGCTGTTGAGATCCAGTTCGATGTAACCCACTCGTGCACCCAACTGATCTTCAGCA
TCTTTTACTTTCACCAGCGTTTCTGGGTGAGCAAAAACAGGAAGGCAAAATGCCGCAAAAAAGGGAATAA
GGGCGACACGGAAATGTTGAATACTCATACTCTTCCTTTTTCAATATTATTGAAGCATTTATCAGGGTTA
TTGTCTCATGAGCGGATACATATTTGAATGTATTTAGAAAAATAAACAAATAGGGGTTCCGCGCACATTT
CCCCGAAAAGTGCCACCTGACGTC
