>Addgene plasmid #31986 | pcDNA3.1(+) Flag-His-ATM kd | addgene partial sequence | sequence record 44444 | hATM-R 5'-GATCTCGAATCAGGCGCTTA-3'
TTCTGTAGCTCTATCATGTTCTAGTTGACGGCAGCAGATAAGCAGATCATTAAGTACTAGACTCATATGA
TGATGATGATGATGCATCTTGTCGTCATCGTCCTTGTAGTCCATGGTGGTCGAGCGGCCGCCAGTGTGAT
GGATATCTGCAGAATTCCAGCACACTGGCGGCCGTTACTAGTGGATCCGAGCTCGGTACCAAGCTTGGGT
CTCCCTATAGTGAGTCGTATTAATTTCGATAAGCCAGTAAGCAGTGGGTTCTCTAGTTAGCCAGAGAGCT
CTGCTTATATAGACCTCCCACCGTACACGCCTACCGCCCATTTGCGTCAATGGGGCGGAGTTGTTACGAC
ATTTTGGAAAGTCCCGTTGATTTTGGTGCCAAAACAAACTCCCATTGACGTCAATGGGGTGGAGACTTGG
AAATCCCCGTGAGTCAAACCGCTATCCACGCCCATTGATGTACTGCCAAAACCGCATCACCATGGTAATA
GCGATGACTAATACGTAGATGTACTGCCAAGTAGGAAAGTCCCATAAGGTCATGTACTGGGCATAATGCC
AGGCGGGCCATTTACCGTCATTGACGTCAATAGGGGGCGTACTTGGCATATGATACACTTGATGTACTGC
CAAGTGGGCAGTTTACCGTAAATACTCCACCCATTGACGTCAATGGAAAGTCCCTATTGGCGTTACTATG
GGAACATACGTCATTATTGACGTCAATGGGCGGGGGTCGTTGGGGCGGTCAGCCAGGCGGGCCATTTACC
GTAAGTTATGTAACGCGGAACTCCATATATGGGCTATGAACTAATGACCCCGTAATTGATTACTATTAAT
AACTAGTCAATAATCAAATGTCACGCG
