>Addgene plasmid #31986 | pcDNA3.1(+) Flag-His-ATM kd | addgene partial sequence | sequence record 100406 | hATM-F 5'-TTTCACCAGCTGTCTTCGAC-3'
ATCCACAACCCCTGCAAACTTGGATTCAGAGTCAGAGCACTTTTTCCGATGCTGTTTGGATAAAAAATCA
CAAAGAACAATGCTTGCTGTTGTGGACTACATGAGAAGACAAAAGAGACCTTCTTCAGGAACAATTTTTA
ATGATGCTTTCTGGCTGGATTTAAATTATCTAGAAGTTGCCAAGGTAGCTCAGTCTTGTGCTGCTCACTT
TACAGCTTTACTCTATGCAGAAATCTATGCAGATAAGAAAAGTATGGATGATCAAGAGAAAAGAAGTCTT
GCATTTGAAGAAGGAAGCCAGAGTACAACTATTTCTAGCTTGAGTGAAAAAAGTAAAGAAGAAACTGGAA
TAAGTTTACAGGATCTTCTCTTAGAAATCTACAGAAGTATAGGGGAGCCAGATAGTTTGTATGGCTGTGG
TGGAGGGAAGATGTTACAACCCATTACTAGACTACGAACATATGAACACGAAGCAATGTGGGGCAAAGCC
CTAGTAACATATGACCTCGAAACAGCAATCCCCTCATCAACACGCCAGGCAGGAATCATTCAGGCCTTGC
AGAATTTGGGACTCTGCCATATTCTTTCCGTCTATTTAAAAGGATTGGATTATGAAAATAAAGACTGGTG
TCCTGAACTAGAAGAACTTCATTACCAAGCAGCATGGAGGAATATGCAGTGGGACCATTGCACTTCCGTC
AGCAAAGAAGTAGAAGGAACCAGTTACCATGAATCATTGTACAATGCTCTACAATCTCT
