>Addgene plasmid #31986 | pcDNA3.1(+) Flag-His-ATM kd | addgene partial sequence | sequence record 100407 | BGH-rev 5'-TAGAAGGCACAGTCGAGG-3'
GCATTTAGGTGACACTATAGAATAGGGCCCTCTAGATGCATGCTCGAGTACTGAAGATCACACCCAAGCT
TTCCATCCTGGGAAAAGTCGGCTGAGATTTTTGGGGTCTATGGCCTGCTGTATGAGCAAATTCACTTGTC
CACCAACACTGAGCACAGTGCCTTCTTCCACTCCTTTCAGTTTCTCTTGTAGTCTCATTAAGACACGTTC
AGCTACTTTGTTGAAACTCTGGTCAATATCACTGAGATTTCGTTTGCATTCTTGGTCATCTGCATTCAGA
GTAGGGTGAAGCTCAGTTTCATCTTCCGGCCTCTGCTGTAAATACAAAGCTTTCAAAGGATTCATGGTCC
AGTCAAAGAGTGGATCATATAGAAGGACCTCTACAATGGTTAACAGAGTTTCCTGAGAGTTTCTCATCAC
TTCCATGGTTTTCTCACAGCATCTTCTGAAGACACCTTCAACACCCGTAATGCCCATGCCATCCACAATA
TCTCTGGTGAGTCTAAAAGGAACTGTCTCAGGAGTAGGAAGGATTTTGCCCTGTTCAAAAGCAACACCTA
GATCTATATGTACAAGTTCTGCTGACTGCTCATTTATCAAGATCTTCTGTACATGTCTAGCACCAAGTCC
AAGTATGTAACCAACAATAGAAGAAGTAGCTACACTGCGCGTATAAGCCAATCGCTTCTCAAACCAAATA
GCTGGATCCAAGAATTTTTCCATGCAGAAGTAACGGAAAACTGGTTGAAAATTTTGGCAAACATCCATGA
AGACTTCATATTTCTCTTCAAAAGACTTTTTTTGCACCTCCATCATTTTCTTTTGGCACTGAAAGGCACT
GAAATCATTTGGCCTGTATCTTTTATGAGCACCATCTTCATTGTTAACAAGAAATTCACCAATGGGGACA
GTTCCTGTGCACCATTCAAGAACACCACTTCGCTGAGAGAGGGG
