>Addgene plasmid #31986 | pcDNA3.1(+) Flag-His-ATM kd | addgene partial sequence | sequence record 100408 | hATM-F2 5'-TCCGTTACTTCTGCATGGAA-3'
TTGGTTTGAGAAGCGATTGGCTTATACGCGCAGTGTAGCTACTTCTTCTATTGTTGGTTACATACTTGGA
CTTGGTGCTAGACATGTACAGAAGATCTTGATAAATGAGCAGTCAGCAGAACTTGTACATATAGATCTAG
GTGTTGCTTTTGAACAGGGCAAAATCCTTCCTACTCCTGAGACAGTTCCTTTTAGACTCACCAGAGATAT
TGTGGATGGCATGGGCATTACGGGTGTTGAAGGTGTCTTCAGAAGATGCTGTGAGAAAACCATGGAAGTG
ATGAGAAACTCTCAGGAAACTCTGTTAACCATTGTAGAGGTCCTTCTATATGATCCACTCTTTGACTGGA
CCATGAATCCTTTGAAAGCTTTGTATTTACAGCAGAGGCCGGAAGATGAAACTGAGCTTCACCCTACTCT
GAATGCAGATGACCAAGAATGCAAACGAAATCTCAGTGATATTGACCAGAGTTTCAACAAAGTAGCTGAA
CGTGTCTTAATGAGACTACAAGAGAAACTGAAAGGAGTGGAAGAAGGCACTGTGCTCAGTGTTGGTGGAC
AAGTGAATTTGCTCATACAGCAGGCCATAGACCCCAAAAATCTCAGCCGACTTTTCCCAGGATGGAAAGC
TTGGGTGTGATCTTCAGTACTCGAGCATGCATCTAGAGGGCCCTATTCTATAGTGTCACCTAAATGCTAG
AGCTCGCTGATCAGCCTCGACTGTGCCTTCTAGTTGCCAGCCATCTGTTGTTTGCCCCTCCCCCGTGCCT
TCCTTGACCCTGGAAGGTGCCACTCCCACTGTCCTTTCCTAATAAAATGAGGAAATTGCATCGCATTGTC
TGAGTAGGTGTCATTCTATTCTGGGGGGTGGGGTGGGGCAGGACAGCAAGGGGGG
