>Addgene plasmid #31986 | pcDNA3.1(+) Flag-His-ATM kd | addgene partial sequence | sequence record 100409 | Kastan-S 5'-CCCTCTCTCAGCGAAGTG-3'
ACTGTCCCCATTGGTGAATTTCTTGTTAACAATGAAGATGGTGCTCATAAAAGATACAGGCCAAATGATT
TCAGTGCCTTTCAGTGCCAAAAGAAAATGATGGAGGTGCAAAAAAAGTCTTTTGAAGAGAAATATGAAGT
CTTCATGGATGTTTGCCAAAATTTTCAACCAGTTTTCCGTTACTTCTGCATGGAAAAATTCTTGGATCCA
GCTATTTGGTTTGAGAAGCGATTGGCTTATACGCGCAGTGTAGCTACTTCTTCTATTGTTGGTTACATAC
TTGGACTTGGTGCTAGACATGTACAGAAGATCTTGATAAATGAGCAGTCAGCAGAACTTGTACATATAGA
TCTAGGTGTTGCTTTTGAACAGGGCAAAATCCTTCCTACTCCTGAGACAGTTCCTTTTAGACTCACCAGA
GATATTGTGGATGGCATGGGCATTACGGGTGTTGAAGGTGTCTTCAGAAGATGCTGTGAGAAAACCATGG
AAGTGATGAGAAACTCTCAGGAAACTCTGTTAACCATTGTAGAGGTCCTTCTATATGATCCACTCTTTGA
CTGGACCATGAATCCTTTGAAAGCTTTGTATTTACAGCAGAGGCCGGAAGATGAAACTGAGCTTCACCCT
ACTCTGAATGCAGATGACCAAGAATGCAAACGAAATCTCAGTGATATTGACCAGAGTTTCAACAAAGTAG
CTGAACGTGTCTTAATGAGACTACAAGAGAAACTGAAAGGAGTGGAAGAAGGCACTGTGCTCAGTGTTGG
TGGACAAGTGAATTTGCTCATACAGCAGGCCATAGACCCCAAAAATCTCAGCCGACTTTTCCCAGGATGG
AAAGCTTGGGTGTGATCTTCAGTACTCGAGCATGCATCTAGAGGGCCCTATTCTATAGTG
