>Addgene plasmid #31986 | pcDNA3.1(+) Flag-His-ATM kd | addgene partial sequence | sequence record 102297 | T7 5'-TAATACGACTCACTATAGGG-3'
GAGCTCGGATCCACTAGTAACGGCCGCCAGTGTGCTGGAATTCTGCAGATATCCATCACACTGGCGGCCG
CTCGACCACCATGGACTACAAGGACGATGACGACAAGATGCATCATCATCATCATCATATGAGTCTAGTA
CTTAATGATCTGCTTATCTGCTGCCGTCAACTAGAACATGATAGAGCTACAGAACGAAAGAAAGAAGTTG
AGAAATTTAAGCGCCTGATTCGAGATCCTGAAACAATTAAACATCTAGATCGGCATTCAGATTCCAAACA
AGGAAAATATTTGAATTGGGATGCTGTTTTTAGATTTTTACAGAAATATATTCAGAAAGAAACAGAATGT
CTGAGAATAGCAAAACCAAATGTATCAGCCTCAACACAAGCCTCCAGGCAGAAAAAGATGCAGGAAATCA
GTAGTTTGGTCAAATACTTCATCAAATGTGCAAACAGAAGAGCACCTAGGCTAAAATGTCAAGAACTCTT
AAATTATATCATGGATACAGTGAAAGATTCATCTAATG
